Addgene plasmid #69985: pY013 (pcDNA3.1-hEeCpf1)
Purpose: Expresses humanized EeCpf1
Depositing lab: Feng Zhang. Depositing organization: Broad Institute. Publication: Cpf1 Is a Single RNA-Guided Endonuclease of a Class 2 CRISPR-Cas System. Zetsche B, Gootenberg JS, Abudayyeh OO, Slaymaker IM, Makarova KS, Essletzbichler P, Volz SE, Joung J, van der Oost J, Regev A, Koonin EV, Zhang F. Cell. 2015 Sep 23. pii: S0092-8674(15)01200-3. doi: 10.1016/j.cell.2015.09.038. PubMed 26422227.
Backbone
  Vector backbone: pcDNA3.1
  Backbone size w/o insert (bp): 5354
  Total vector size (bp): 9400
  Vector type: Mammalian Expression, CRISPR
  Selectable markers: Neomycin (select with G418)
Growth in bacteria
  Bacterial resistance: Ampicillin, 100 μg/mL
  Growth temperature: 37°C
  Growth strain: NEB Stable
  Copy number: Unknown
Gene/Insert
  Gene/Insert name: hEeCpf1 (alt name: Cpf1)
  Species: Eubacterium_eligens
  Insert size (bp): 3984
  Promoter: CMV
  Tag / fusion protein: NLS-3xHA (C terminal on insert)
  Cloning method: Unknown
  Sequencing primers: 5′ CMV-F; 3′ BGH-rev
Resource information
  A portion of this plasmid was derived from a plasmid made by: GenScript USA Inc.
Terms and licenses: Academic/Nonprofit Terms; Industry Terms: Not Available to Industry
How to cite: pY013 (pcDNA3.1-hEeCpf1) was a gift from Feng Zhang (Addgene plasmid # 69985 ; http://n2t.net/addgene:69985 ; RRID:Addgene_69985)
