[The description below was written by a language model from this plasmid's Addgene catalogue record.]
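Description:
pY013 (pcDNA3.1-hEeCpf1) is a mammalian expression plasmid of about 9.4 kb built on the pcDNA3.1 backbone and classed as a CRISPR vector. It is propagated in E. coli under ampicillin selection, and it carries a neomycin resistance marker that allows G418 selection of transfected mammalian cells. The record gives no feature table, so the origins of replication and other backbone elements are not itemised. The copy number is listed as unknown.

The payload is a roughly 4 kb human codon-optimised ("humanized") open reading frame encoding Cpf1 from Eubacterium eligens, placed under the CMV promoter for strong constitutive expression in mammalian cells. The listing of a BGH reverse sequencing primer is consistent with the bovine growth hormone polyadenylation region that normally follows the cloning site in pcDNA3.1. The protein is fused at its C terminus to a nuclear localization signal and a 3xHA epitope tag. The NLS directs the bacterial enzyme to the nucleus, and the HA tag allows detection by immunoblotting or immunostaining. Part of the plasmid derives from commercially synthesised DNA.

Cpf1 is a single-protein, RNA-guided endonuclease of a class 2 CRISPR-Cas system. This construct supplies only the nuclease, as the record mentions no guide RNA cassette, so a crRNA would have to be provided separately. Its stated purpose is simply to express humanized EeCpf1. It suits work that tests the expression, localisation and genome-editing activity of this particular Cpf1 ortholog in mammalian cells.
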