>Addgene plasmid #69985 | pY013 (pcDNA3.1-hEeCpf1) | depositor partial sequence | sequence record 124370 | humanized EeCpf1
ATGAACGGCAATAGGTCCATCGTGTACCGCGAGTTCGTGGGCGTGATCCCCGTGGCCAAGACCCTGAGGA
ATGAGCTGCGCCCTGTGGGCCACACACAGGAGCACATCATCCAGAACGGCCTGATCCAGGAGGACGAGCT
GCGGCAGGAGAAGAGCACCGAGCTGAAGAACATCATGGACGATTACTATAGAGAGTACATCGATAAGTCT
CTGAGCGGCGTGACCGACCTGGACTTCACCCTGCTGTTCGAGCTGATGAACCTGGTGCAGAGCTCCCCCT
CCAAGGACAATAAGAAGGCCCTGGAGAAGGAGCAGTCTAAGATGAGGGAGCAGATCTGCACCCACCTGCA
GTCCGACTCTAACTACAAGAATATCTTTAACGCCAAGCTGCTGAAGGAGATCCTGCCTGATTTCATCAAG
AACTACAATCAGTATGACGTGAAGGATAAGGCCGGCAAGCTGGAGACACTGGCCCTGTTTAATGGCTTCA
GCACATACTTTACCGACTTCTTTGAGAAGAGGAAGAACGTGTTCACCAAGGAGGCCGTGAGCACATCCAT
CGCCTACCGCATCGTGCACGAGAACTCCCTGATCTTCCTGGCCAATATGACCTCTTATAAGAAGATCAGC
GAGAAGGCCCTGGATGAGATCGAAGTGATCGAGAAGAACAATCAGGACAAGATGGGCGATTGGGAGCTGA
ATCAGATCTTTAACCCTGACTTCTACAATATGGTGCTGATCCAGTCCGGCATCGACTTCTACAACGAGAT
CTGCGGCGTGGTGAATGCCCACATGAACCTGTACTGTCAGCAGACCAAGAACAATTATAACCTGTTCAAG
ATGCGGAAGCTGCACAAGCAGATCCTGGCCTACACCAGCACCAGCTTCGAGGTGCCCAAGATGTTCGAGG
ACGATATGAGCGTGTATAACGCCGTGAACGCCTTCATCGACGAGACAGAGAAGGGCAACATCATCGGCAA
GCTGAAGGATATCGTGAATAAGTACGACGAGCTGGATGAGAAGAGAATCTATATCAGCAAGGACTTTTAC
GAGACACTGAGCTGCTTCATGTCCGGCAACTGGAATCTGATCACAGGCTGCGTGGAGAACTTCTACGATG
AGAACATCCACGCCAAGGGCAAGTCCAAGGAGGAGAAGGTGAAGAAGGCCGTGAAGGAGGACAAGTACAA
GTCTATCAATGACGTGAACGATCTGGTGGAGAAGTATATCGATGAGAAGGAGAGGAATGAGTTCAAGAAC
AGCAATGCCAAGCAGTACATCCGCGAGATCTCCAACATCATCACCGACACAGAGACAGCCCACCTGGAGT
ATGACGATCACATCTCTCTGATCGAGAGCGAGGAGAAGGCCGACGAGATGAAGAAGCGGCTGGATATGTA
TATGAACATGTACCACTGGGCCAAGGCCTTTATCGTGGACGAGGTGCTGGACAGAGATGAGATGTTCTAC
AGCGATATCGACGATATCTATAATATCCTGGAGAACATCGTGCCACTGTATAATCGGGTGAGAAACTACG
TGACCCAGAAGCCCTACAACTCTAAGAAGATCAAGCTGAATTTCCAGAGCCCTACACTGGCCAATGGCTG
GTCCCAGTCTAAGGAGTTCGACAACAATGCCATCATCCTGATCAGAGATAACAAGTACTATCTGGCCATC
TTCAATGCCAAGAACAAGCCAGACAAGAAGATCATCCAGGGCAACTCCGATAAGAAGAACGACAACGATT
ACAAGAAGATGGTGTATAACCTGCTGCCAGGCGCCAACAAGATGCTGCCCAAGGTGTTTCTGTCTAAGAA
GGGCATCGAGACATTCAAGCCCTCCGACTATATCATCTCTGGCTACAACGCCCACAAGCACATCAAGACA
AGCGAGAATTTTGATATCTCCTTCTGTCGGGACCTGATCGATTACTTCAAGAACAGCATCGAGAAGCACG
CCGAGTGGAGAAAGTATGAGTTCAAGTTTTCCGCCACCGACAGCTACTCCGATATCTCTGAGTTCTATCG
GGAGGTGGAGATGCAGGGCTACAGAATCGACTGGACATATATCAGCGAGGCCGACATCAACAAGCTGGAT
GAGGAGGGCAAGATCTATCTGTTTCAGATCTACAATAAGGATTTCGCCGAGAACAGCACCGGCAAGGAGA
ATCTGCACACAATGTACTTTAAGAACATCTTCTCCGAGGAGAATCTGAAGGACATCATCATCAAGCTGAA
CGGCCAGGCCGAGCTGTTTTATCGGAGAGCCTCTGTGAAGAATCCCGTGAAGCACAAGAAGGATAGCGTG
CTGGTGAACAAGACCTACAAGAATCAGCTGGACAACGGCGACGTGGTGAGAATCCCCATCCCTGACGATA
TCTATAACGAGATCTACAAGATGTATAATGGCTACATCAAGGAGTCCGACCTGTCTGAGGCCGCCAAGGA
GTACCTGGATAAGGTGGAGGTGAGGACCGCCCAGAAGGACATCGTGAAGGATTACCGCTATACAGTGGAC
AAGTACTTCATCCACACACCTATCACCATCAACTATAAGGTGACCGCCCGCAACAATGTGAATGATATGG
TGGTGAAGTACATCGCCCAGAACGACGATATCCACGTGATCGGCATCGACCGGGGCGAGAGAAACCTGAT
CTACATCTCCGTGATCGATTCTCACGGCAACATCGTGAAGCAGAAATCCTACAACATCCTGAACAACTAC
GACTACAAGAAGAAGCTGGTGGAGAAGGAGAAAACCCGGGAGTACGCCAGAAAGAACTGGAAGAGCATCG
GCAATATCAAGGAGCTGAAGGAGGGCTATATCTCCGGCGTGGTGCACGAGATCGCCATGCTGATCGTGGA
GTACAACGCCATCATCGCCATGGAGGACCTGAATTATGGCTTTAAGAGGGGCCGCTTCAAGGTGGAGCGG
CAGGTGTACCAGAAGTTTGAGAGCATGCTGATCAATAAGCTGAACTATTTCGCCAGCAAGGAGAAGTCCG
TGGACGAGCCAGGAGGCCTGCTGAAGGGCTATCAGCTGACCTACGTGCCCGATAATATCAAGAACCTGGG
CAAGCAGTGCGGCGTGATCTTTTACGTGCCTGCCGCCTTCACCAGCAAGATCGACCCATCCACAGGCTTT
ATCTCTGCCTTCAACTTTAAGTCTATCAGCACAAATGCCTCTCGGAAGCAGTTCTTTATGCAGTTTGACG
AGATCAGATACTGTGCCGAGAAGGATATGTTCAGCTTTGGCTTCGACTACAACAACTTCGATACCTACAA
CATCACAATGGGCAAGACACAGTGGACCGTGTATACAAACGGCGAGAGACTGCAGTCTGAGTTCAACAAT
GCCAGGCGCACCGGCAAGACAAAGAGCATCAATCTGACAGAGACAATCAAGCTGCTGCTGGAGGACAATG
AGATCAACTACGCCGACGGCCACGATATCAGGATCGATATGGAGAAGATGGACGAGGATAAGAAGAGCGA
GTTCTTTGCCCAGCTGCTGAGCCTGTATAAGCTGACCGTGCAGATGCGCAATTCCTATACAGAGGCCGAG
GAGCAGGAGAACGGCATCTCTTACGACAAGATCATCAGCCCTGTGATCAATGATGAGGGCGAGTTCTTTG
ACTCCGATAACTATAAGGAGTCTGACGATAAGGAGTGCAAGATGCCAAAGGACGCCGATGCCAACGGCGC
CTACTGTATCGCCCTGAAGGGCCTGTATGAGGTGCTGAAGATCAAGAGCGAGTGGACCGAGGACGGCTTT
GATAGGAATTGCCTGAAGCTGCCACACGCAGAGTGGCTGGACTTCATCCAGAACAAGCGGTACGAGAAAA
GGCCGGCGGCCACGAAAAAGGCCGGCCAGGCAAAAAAGAAAAAGGGATCCTACCCATACGATGTTCCAGA
TTACGCTTATCCCTACGACGTGCCTGATTATGCATACCCATATGATGTCCCCGACTATGCCTAA
