>Addgene plasmid #69985 | pY013 (pcDNA3.1-hEeCpf1) | addgene partial sequence | sequence record 125623 | BGH-rev 5'-TAGAAGGCACAGTCGAGG-3'
CTCTAGACTCGAGCGGCCGCCACTGTGCTGGATATCTGCAGAATTCTTAGGCATAGTCGGGGACATCATA
TGGGTATGCATAATCAGGCACGTCGTAGGGATAAGCGTAATCTGGAACATCGTATGGGTAGGATCCCTTT
TTCTTTTTTGCCTGGCCGGCCTTTTTCGTGGCCGCCGGCCTTTTCTCGTACCGCTTGTTCTGGATGAAGT
CCAGCCACTCTGCGTGTGGCAGCTTCAGGCAATTCCTATCAAAGCCGTCCTCGGTCCACTCGCTCTTGAT
CTTCAGCACCTCATACAGGCCCTTCAGGGCGATACAGTAGGCGCCGTTGGCATCGGCGTCCTTTGGCATC
TTGCACTCCTTATCGTCAGACTCCTTATAGTTATCGGAGTCAAAGAACTCGCCCTCATCATTGATCACAG
GGCTGATGATCTTGTCGTAAGAGATGCCGTTCTCCTGCTCCTCGGCCTCTGTATAGGAATTGCGCATCTG
CACGGTCAGCTTATACAGGCTCAGCAGCTGGGCAAAGAACTCGCTCTTCTTATCCTCGTCCATCTTCTCC
ATATCGATCCTGATATCGTGGCCGTCGGCGTAGTTGATCTCATTGTCCTCCAGCAGCAGCTTGATTGTCT
CTGTCAGATTGATGCTCTTTGTCTTGCCGGTGCGCCTGGCATTGTTGAACTCAGACTGCAGTCTCTCGCC
GTTTGTATACACGGTCCACTGTGTCTTGCCCATTGTGATGTTGTAGGTATCGAAGTTGTTGTAGTCGAAG
CCAAAGCTGAACATATCCTTCTCGGCACAGTATCTGATCTCGTCAAA
