>Addgene plasmid #69985 | pY013 (pcDNA3.1-hEeCpf1) | addgene partial sequence | sequence record 125625 | CMV-F 5'-CGCAAATGGGCGGTAGGCGTG-3'
ACTAGAGAACCCACTGCTTACTGGCTTATCGAAATTAATACGACTCACTATAGGGAGACCCAAGCTGGCT
AGCGTTTAAACTTAAGCTTGGTACCGCCACCATGAACGGCAATAGGTCCATCGTGTACCGCGAGTTCGTG
GGCGTGATCCCCGTGGCCAAGACCCTGAGGAATGAGCTGCGCCCTGTGGGCCACACACAGGAGCACATCA
TCCAGAACGGCCTGATCCAGGAGGACGAGCTGCGGCAGGAGAAGAGCACCGAGCTGAAGAACATCATGGA
CGATTACTATAGAGAGTACATCGATAAGTCTCTGAGCGGCGTGACCGACCTGGACTTCACCCTGCTGTTC
GAGCTGATGAACCTGGTGCAGAGCTCCCCCTCCAAGGACAATAAGAAGGCCCTGGAGAAGGAGCAGTCTA
AGATGAGGGAGCAGATCTGCACCCACCTGCAGTCCGACTCTAACTACAAGAATATCTTTAACGCCAAGCT
GCTGAAGGAGATCCTGCCTGATTTCATCAAGAACTACAATCAGTATGACGTGAAGGATAAGGCCGGCAAG
CTGGAGACACTGGCCCTGTTTAATGGCTTCAGCACATACTTTACCGACTTCTTTGAGAAGAGGAAGAACG
TGTTCACCAAGGAGGCCGTGAGCACATCCATCGCCTACCGCATCGTGCACGAGAACTCCCTGATCTTCCT
GGCCAATATGACCTCTTATAAGAAGATCAGCGAGAAGGCCCTGGATGAGATCGAAGTGATCGAGAAGAAC
AATCAGGACAAGATGGGCGATTGGGAGCTGAATCAGATCTTTAACCCTGACTTCTACAATATGGTGCTGA
TCCAGTCCGGCATCGACTTCTACAACGAGATCTGCGGCGTGGTGAATGCCCACATGAACCTGTACTGTCA
GCA
